Addgene plasmid #185856: pILGFP10E1B
Purpose: Testing the SkGAL2 promoter inserted with 3 PZ4 elements using a green fluorescent protein as the reporter
Depositing lab: Claudia Vickers. Depositing organization: University of Queensland. Publication: Engineering eukaryote-like regulatory circuits to expand artificial control mechanisms for metabolic engineering in Saccharomyces cerevisiae. Peng B, Bandari NC, Lu Z, Howard CB, Scott C, Trau M, Dumsday G, Vickers CE. Commun Biol. 2022 Feb 16;5(1):135. doi: 10.1038/s42003-022-03070-z. PubMed 35173283.
Backbone
  Vector backbone: pUC19
  Vector type: Yeast Expression
Growth in bacteria
  Bacterial resistance: Ampicillin, 100 μg/mL
  Growth temperature: 37°C
  Growth strain: DH5alpha
  Copy number: High Copy
Gene/Insert
  Gene/Insert name: PURA3>KlURA3>TAgTEF1- PSkGAL2M2(3*PZ4)>(BamHI)yEGFP>TURA3
  Species: Synthetic
  Mutation: None
  Cloning method: Gibson Cloning
Terms and licenses: Academic/Nonprofit Terms; Industry Terms: Not Available to Industry
How to cite: pILGFP10E1B was a gift from Claudia Vickers (Addgene plasmid # 185856 ; http://n2t.net/addgene:185856 ; RRID:Addgene_185856)
