[The description below was written by a language model from this plasmid's Addgene catalogue record and pLannotate feature annotations shown in this document.]
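Description:
pILGFP10E1B is a yeast expression reporter plasmid built on the pUC19 backbone. It was made to test an engineered SkGAL2 promoter variant (PSkGAL2M2) carrying three inserted PZ4 elements, using green fluorescence as the readout. In E. coli it is maintained at high copy through the ColE1/pUC-type origin and selected with ampicillin via the β-lactamase gene and its native promoter. Remnants of the pUC19 lac region (lac promoter, operator, CAP site and a lacZα fragment) are also annotated, but they have no stated role in the design.

The synthetic insert, assembled by Gibson cloning, has two parts. The first is a uracil prototrophy marker: the KlURA3 coding sequence sits behind a URA3 promoter fragment and is terminated by the AgTEF1 terminator. The annotation tool labels this ORF by homology to S. cerevisiae URA3. A loxP site is annotated just downstream of the marker. The second part is the reporter unit, in which the modified SkGAL2 promoter drives yEGFP (annotated as GFPmut3), with a BamHI site recorded at the promoter–reporter junction. This is followed by URA3 3′ sequence that serves as the terminator, and a short URA3 coding fragment is detected there.

No yeast replication origin or centromere appears in the feature table. Together with the URA3 promoter and terminator sequences flanking the cassette, this suggests integration at the genomic ura3 locus, although the record does not say so explicitly. The promoter and PZ4 elements themselves are not annotated in the feature table, and the record does not state what binds the PZ4 sites. The plasmid is used to measure the activity of this synthetic promoter in Saccharomyces cerevisiae, as part of work on artificial regulatory circuits for metabolic engineering.
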