Features (pLannotate 1.2.2; 15 found; start..end, strand, type, name):
    734..1444    +  CDS            GFPmut3: GFPmut3 is a basic (constitutively fluorescent) green fluorescent protein published in 1996, derived from Aequorea victoria. It is reported to be a very rapidly-maturing weak dimer.
   1460..1559    +  CDS            URA3 (fragment): orotidine-5'-phosphate decarboxylase, required for uracil biosynthesis; S. cerevisiae URA3; yeast auxotrophic marker, counterselectable with 5-fluoroorotic acid (5-FOA)
   1713..1729    -  protein_bind   lac operator: The lac repressor binds to the lac operator to inhibit transcription in E. coli. This inhibition can be relieved by adding lactose or isopropyl-β-D-thiogalactopyranoside (IPTG). lac repressor encoded by lacI
   1737..1767    -  promoter       lac promoter: promoter for the E. coli lac operon
   1782..1803    -  protein_bind   CAP binding site: CAP binding activates transcription in the presence of cAMP. E. coli catabolite activator protein
   1816..1908    -  CDS            lacI (fragment): lac repressor; lacI; The lac repressor binds to the lac operator to inhibit transcription in E. coli. This inhibition can be relieved by adding lactose or isopropyl-β-D-thiogalactopyranoside (IPTG).
   2091..2679    -  rep_origin     ori: high-copy-number ColE1/pMB1/pBR322/pUC origin of replication
   2850..3710    -  CDS            AmpR: β-lactamase; bla; confers resistance to ampicillin, carbenicillin, and related antibiotics
   3711..3815    -  promoter       AmpR promoter: bla
   3910..3945    +  CDS            rop (fragment): Rop protein, which maintains plasmids at low copy number; rop
   4047..4146    +  misc_feature   bom (fragment): basis of mobility region from pBR322
   4152..4309    -  CDS            lacZα (fragment): LacZα fragment of β-galactosidase; lacZ fragment
   4316..4479    +  promoter       URA3 promoter (fragment): S. cerevisiae URA3
   4482..5267    +  CDS            URA3: PYRF_YEAST - Experimental evidence at protein level: Swiss-Prot protein existence level 1. From Saccharomyces cerevisiae (strain ATCC 204508 / S288c) (Baker's yeast).
   5419..5452    +  protein_bind   loxP: Cre-mediated recombination occurs in the 8-bp core sequence (GCATACAT). Cre recombinase
>Addgene plasmid #185856 | pILGFP10E1B | addgene full sequence | sequence record 370794 | Addgene NGS Result
ATTAAGGGTTGCTCGAGTAAACCAATTTTATTTGAACTTGCCCCGCTAATCGTACAGACGTACCAGATCC
AGGTCATAACGGTGCCATTAGAAGGCCGTAGAATAGACCCACTAAAGCTATCACAGGCAACCTTGCATCC
AAGTCTAATTAAACGGAGCAGAATCTGTTCCAGTAATGTATAAAGAATTAACTACCGGAAAAGCGTCTTC
CGGGGCGGCTCAACCGGATTACATTCTTTTTTCTTTTTTGCGGCCAGCATTCGAGTCACGTGCTCAAATA
CTGAGGAAGGGGTTCTTCCGGTAGGCACCGGCGCTCACTCTTCCGTGCGGCACACTCCCCGCAGTTCAGG
GGCCATGTGCCTGTGAGAGTATTTCCGCAGGCCATAGTTCCGGGGTGGACCACTCCGAGCTAATGCTAAA
GTAAGCCCTTCCCAACTTGAAATAGGAACAAAAGTCAATTATGCTCCTCCTGTAAAGCTAAACTAGAGTG
AGACGTTTTTAGAGTGAGACGTTGTTAGAGTGAGACGTTGTTCAAGGGAGGGATGAGTTGAGGAATAAAA
TGCGGAAAAAGTGTGGGTTAGACAGACATATATAAACTCTAGCCATTCGGCTGAAATATATCTGAGTTCA
TTTGTGATAACTTTTTTGATTACTTGTTCATATATCCACAAGAACAACGACTATTAAACAATAGAAAATA
GTATAATAAAAAAAGTTTTTTACAATGGGATCCTCTAAAGGTGAAGAATTATTCACTGGTGTTGTCCCAA
TTTTGGTTGAATTAGATGGTGATGTTAATGGTCACAAATTTTCTGTCTCCGGTGAAGGTGAAGGTGATGC
TACTTACGGTAAATTGACCTTAAAATTTATTTGTACTACTGGTAAATTGCCAGTTCCATGGCCAACCTTA
GTCACTACTTTCGGTTATGGTGTTCAATGTTTTGCGAGATACCCAGATCATATGAAACAACATGACTTTT
TCAAGTCTGCCATGCCAGAAGGTTATGTTCAAGAAAGAACTATTTTTTTCAAAGATGACGGTAACTACAA
GACCAGAGCTGAAGTCAAGTTTGAAGGTGATACCTTAGTTAATAGAATCGAATTAAAAGGTATTGATTTT
AAAGAAGATGGTAACATTTTAGGTCACAAATTGGAATACAACTATAACTCTCACAATGTTTACATCATGG
CTGACAAACAAAAGAATGGTATCAAAGTTAACTTCAAAATTAGACACAACATTGAAGATGGTTCTGTTCA
ATTAGCTGACCATTATCAACAAAATACTCCAATTGGTGATGGTCCAGTCTTGTTACCAGACAACCATTAC
TTATCCACTCAATCTGCCTTATCCAAAGATCCAAACGAAAAGAGAGACCACATGGTCTTGTTAGAATTTG
TTACTGCTGCTGGTATTACCCATGGTATGGATGAATTGTACAAAAGATCTTAAACTAGTAGGACTATTTG
CAAAGGGAAGGGATGCTAAGGTAGAGGGTGAACGTTACAGAAAAGCAGGCTGGGAAGCATATTTGAGAAG
ATGCGGCCAGCAAAACTAAAAAACTGTATTATAAGTAAATGCATGTATACTAAACTCACAAATTAGAGCT
TCAATTTAATTATATCAGTTATTACCCGGGAATCTCGGTCGTAATGATTTAAATGCATGCAAGCTTGGCG
TAATCATGGTCATAGCTGTTTCCTGTGTGAAATTGTTATCCGCTCACAATTCCACACAACATACGAGCCG
GAAGCATAAAGTGTAAAGCCTGGGGTGCCTAATGAGTGAGCTAACTCACATTAATTGCGTTGCGCTCACT
GCCCGCTTTCCAGTCGGGAAACCTGTCGTGCCAGCTGCATTAATGAATCGGCCAACGCGCGGGGAGAGGC
GGTTTGCGTATTGGGCGCTCTTCCGCTTCCTCGCTCACTGACTCGCTGCGCTCGGTCGTTCGGCTGCGGC
GAGCGGTATCAGCTCACTCAAAGGCGGTAATACGGTTATCCACAGAATCAGGGGATAACGCAGGAAAGAA
CATGTGAGCAAAAGGCCAGCAAAAGGCCAGGAACCGTAAAAAGGCCGCGTTGCTGGCGTTTTTCCATAGG
CTCCGCCCCCCTGACGAGCATCACAAAAATCGACGCTCAAGTCAGAGGTGGCGAAACCCGACAGGACTAT
AAAGATACCAGGCGTTTCCCCCTGGAAGCTCCCTCGTGCGCTCTCCTGTTCCGACCCTGCCGCTTACCGG
ATACCTGTCCGCCTTTCTCCCTTCGGGAAGCGTGGCGCTTTCTCATAGCTCACGCTGTAGGTATCTCAGT
TCGGTGTAGGTCGTTCGCTCCAAGCTGGGCTGTGTGCACGAACCCCCCGTTCAGCCCGACCGCTGCGCCT
TATCCGGTAACTATCGTCTTGAGTCCAACCCGGTAAGACACGACTTATCGCCACTGGCAGCAGCCACTGG
TAACAGGATTAGCAGAGCGAGGTATGTAGGCGGTGCTACAGAGTTCTTGAAGTGGTGGCCTAACTACGGC
TACACTAGAAGAACAGTATTTGGTATCTGCGCTCTGCTGAAGCCAGTTACCTTCGGAAAAAGAGTTGGTA
GCTCTTGATCCGGCAAACAAACCACCGCTGGTAGCGGTGGTTTTTTTGTTTGCAAGCAGCAGATTACGCG
CAGAAAAAAAGGATCTCAAGAAGATCCTTTGATCTTTTCTACGGGGTCTGACGCTCAGTGGAACGAAAAC
TCACGTTAAGGGATTTTGGTCATGAGATTATCAAAAAGGATCTTCACCTAGATCCTTTTAAATTAAAAAT
GAAGTTTTAAATCAATCTAAAGTATATATGAGTAAACTTGGTCTGACAGTTACCAATGCTTAATCAGTGA
GGCACCTATCTCAGCGATCTGTCTATTTCGTTCATCCATAGTTGCCTGACTCCCCGTCGTGTAGATAACT
ACGATACGGGAGGGCTTACCATCTGGCCCCAGTGCTGCAATGATACCGCGAGACCCACGCTCACCGGCTC
CAGATTTATCAGCAATAAACCAGCCAGCCGGAAGGGCCGAGCGCAGAAGTGGTCCTGCAACTTTATCCGC
CTCCATCCAGTCTATTAATTGTTGCCGGGAAGCTAGAGTAAGTAGTTCGCCAGTTAATAGTTTGCGCAAC
GTTGTTGCCATTGCTACAGGCATCGTGGTGTCACGCTCGTCGTTTGGTATGGCTTCATTCAGCTCCGGTT
CCCAACGATCAAGGCGAGTTACATGATCCCCCATGTTGTGCAAAAAAGCGGTTAGCTCCTTCGGTCCTCC
GATCGTTGTCAGAAGTAAGTTGGCCGCAGTGTTATCACTCATGGTTATGGCAGCACTGCATAATTCTCTT
ACTGTCATGCCATCCGTAAGATGCTTTTCTGTGACTGGTGAGTACTCAACCAAGTCATTCTGAGAATAGT
GTATGCGGCGACCGAGTTGCTCTTGCCCGGCGTCAATACGGGATAATACCGCGCCACATAGCAGAACTTT
AAAAGTGCTCATCATTGGAAAACGTTCTTCGGGGCGAAAACTCTCAAGGATCTTACCGCTGTTGAGATCC
AGTTCGATGTAACCCACTCGTGCACCCAACTGATCTTCAGCATCTTTTACTTTCACCAGCGTTTCTGGGT
GAGCAAAAACAGGAAGGCAAAATGCCGCAAAAAAGGGAATAAGGGCGACACGGAAATGTTGAATACTCAT
ACTCTTCCTTTTTCAATATTATTGAAGCATTTATCAGGGTTATTGTCTCATGAGCGGATACATATTTGAA
TGTATTTAGAAAAATAAACAAATAGGGGTTCCGCGCACATTTCCCCGAAAAGTGCCACCTGACGTCTAAG
AAACCATTATTATCATGACATTAACCTATAAAAATAGGCGTATCACGAGGCCCTTTCGTCTCGCGCGTTT
CGGTGATGACGGTGAAAACCTCTGACACATGCAGCTCCCGGAGACGGTCACAGCTTGTCTGTAAGCGGAT
GCCGGGAGCAGACAAGCCCGTCAGGGCGCGTCAGCGGGTGTTGGCGGGTGTCGGGGCTGGCTTAACTATG
CGGCATCAGAGCAGATTGTACTGAGAGTGCACCATATGCGGTGTGAAATACCGCACAGATGCGTAAGGAG
AAAATACCGCATCAGGCGCCATTCGCCATTCAGGCTGCGCAACTGTTGGGAAGGGCGATCGGTGCGGGCC
TCTTCGCTATTACGCCAGCTGGCGAAAGGGGGATGTGCTGCAAGGCGATTAAGTTGGGTAACGCCAGGGT
TTTCCCAGTCACGACGTTGTAAAACGACGGCCAGTGAATTCATTTAAATTTTTTTGATTCGGTAATCTCC
GAACAGAAGGAAGAACGAAGGAAGGAGCACAGACTTAGATTGGTATATATACGCATATGTAGTGTTGAAG
AAACATGAAATTGCCCAGTATTCTTAACCCAACTGCACAGAACAAAAACCTGCAGGAAACGAAGATAAAA
CATGTCCACAAAATCATATACCAGTAGAGCTGAGACTCATGCAAGTCCGGTTGCATCGAAACTTTTACGT
TTAATGGATGAAAAGAAGACCAATTTGTGTGCTTCTCTTGACGTTCGTTCGACTGATGAGCTATTGAAAC
TTGTTGAAACGTTGGGTCCATACATTTGCCTTTTGAAAACACACGTTGATATCTTGGATGATTTCAGTTA
TGAGGGTACTGTCGTTCCATTGAAAGCATTGGCAGAGAAATACAAGTTCTTGATATTTGAGGACAGAAAA
TTCGCCGATATCGGTAACACAGTCAAATTACAATATACATCGGGCGTTTACCGTATCGCAGAATGGTCTG
ATATCACCAACGCCCACGGGGTTACTGGTGCTGGTATTGTTGCTGGCTTGAAACAAGGTGCGCAAGAGGT
CACCAAAGAACCAAGGGGATTATTGATGCTTGCTGAATTGTCTTCCAAGGGTTCTCTAGCACACGGTGAA
TATACTAAGGGTACCGTTGATATTGCAAAGAGTGATAAAGATTTCGTTATTGGGTTCATTGCTCAGAACG
ATATGGGAGGAAGAGAAGAAGGGTTTGATTGGCTAATCATGACCCCAGGTGTAGGTTTAGACGACAAAGG
CGATGCATTGGGTCAGCAGTACAGAACCGTCGACGAAGTTGTAAGTGGTGGATCAGATATCATCATTGTT
GGCAGAGGACTTTTCGCCAAGGGTAGAGATCCTAAGGTTGAAGGTGAAAGATACAGAAATGCTGGATGGG
AAGCGTACCAAAAGAGAATCAGCGCTCCCCATTAATTATACAGGAAACTTAATAGAACAAATCACATATT
TAATCTAATAGCCACCTGCATTGGCACGGTGCAACACTACTTCAACTTCATCTTACAAAAAGATCACGTG
ATCTGTTGTATTGGGATCTCTAGACCTAATAACTTCGTATAGCATACATTATACGAAGTTAT
